>Addgene plasmid #111677 | MAC_C_TGON2 | addgene full sequence | sequence record 212837 | Addgene NGS Result
GATATACGCGTTGACATTGATTATTGACTAGTTATTAATAGTAATCAATTACGGGGTCATTAGTTCATAG
CCCATATATGGAGTTCCGCGTTACATAACTTACGGTAAATGGCCCGCCTGGCTGACCGCCCAACGACCCC
CGCCCATTGACGTCAATAATGACGTATGTTCCCATAGTAACGCCAATAGGGACTTTCCATTGACGTCAAT
GGGTGGAGTATTTACGGTAAACTGCCCACTTGGCAGTACATCAAGTGTATCATATGCCAAGTACGCCCCC
TATTGACGTCAATGACGGTAAATGGCCCGCCTGGCATTATGCCCAGTACATGACCTTATGGGACTTTCCT
ACTTGGCAGTACATCTACGTATTAGTCATCGCTATTACCATGGTGATGCGGTTTTGGCAGTACATCAATG
GGCGTGGATAGCGGTTTGACTCACGGGGATTTCCAAGTCTCCACCCCATTGACGTCAATGGGAGTTTGTT
TTGGCACCAAAATCAACGGGACTTTCCAAAATGTCGTAACAACTCCGCCCCATTGACGCAAATGGGCGGT
AGGCGTGTACGGTGGGAGGTCTATATAAGCAGAGCTCTCCCTATCAGTGATAGAGATCTCCCTATCAGTG
ATAGAGATCGTCGACGAGCTCGTTTAGTGAACCGTCAGATCGCCTGGAGACGCCATCCACGCTGTTTTGA
CCTCCATAGAAGACACCGGGACCGATCCAGCCTCCGGACTCTAGCGTTTAAACTTAAGCTTGGTACCGAG
CTCGGATCCACTAGTCCAGTGTGGTGGAATTCTGCAGATATCAACAAGTTTGTACAAAAAAGCAGGCTCC
ACCATGCGGTTCGTAGTTGCCTTGGTCCTCCTGAACGTCGCAGCGGCGGGAGCCGTGCCGCTCTTGGCCA
CCGAAAGCGTCAAGCAAGAAGATGCTGGAGTACGGCCTTCTGCAGGAAACGTCTCCACCCACCCCAGCTT
GAGCCAACGGCCTGGAGGCTCTACCAAGTCGCATCCGGAGCCGCAGACTCCAAAAGACAGCCCTAGCAAG
TCGAGTGCGGAGGCGCAGACCCCAGAAGACACCCCCAACAAGTCGGGTGCGGAGGCAAAGACCCAAAAAG
ACAGCTCCAACAAGTCGGGTGCGGAGGCAAAGACCCAAAAAGGCAGCACTAGCAAGTCGGGTTCGGAGGC
GCAGACCACAAAAGACAGCACTAGTAAGTCGCATCCGGAGCTGCAGACTCCAAAAGACAGCACTGGCAAA
TCGGGTGCGGAGGCGCAGACCCCAGAAGACAGCCCCAACAGGTCGGGTGCGGAGGCAAAGACCCAAAAAG
ACAGCCCTAGCAAGTCAGGTTCGGAGGCGCAGACCACAAAAGATGTCCCTAATAAGTCGGGTGCGGACGG
CCAGACCCCAAAAGACGGCTCCAGCAAGTCGGGTGCGGAGGATCAGACCCCAAAAGACGTCCCTAACAAG
TCGGGTGCGGAGAAGCAGACTCCAAAAGACGGCTCTAACAAGTCCGGTGCAGAGGAGCAGGGCCCAATAG
ACGGGCCCAGCAAGTCGGGTGCGGAGGAGCAGACCTCAAAAGACAGCCCTAACAAGGTGGTTCCAGAGCA
GCCTTCCCGGAAAGACCATTCCAAGCCCATCTCCAACCCTTCTGATAACAAGGAGCTCCCCAAGGCTGAC
ACAAACCAGCTTGCTGACAAAGGGAAGCTTTCTCCTCATGCTTTCAAAACCGAATCTGGGGAGGAAACTG
ACCTCATTTCTCCCCCGCAGGAGGAAGTTAAGTCTTCAGAGCCTACTGAGGATGTGGAGCCCAAAGAGGC
TGAAGATGATGATACAGGACCCGAGGAGGGCTCACCGCCCAAAGAAGAGAAAGAAAAGATGTCCGGTTCT
GCCTCCAGTGAGAACCGTGAAGGGACACTTTCGGATTCCACGGGTAGCGAGAAGGATGACCTTTATCCGA
ACGGTTCTGGAAATGGCAGCGCGGAGAGCAGCCACTTCTTTGCATATCTGGTGACTGCAGCCATTCTTGT
GGCTGTCCTCTATATCGCTCATCACAACAAGCGGAAGATCATTGCTTTTGTCCTGGAAGGAAAAAGATCT
AAAGTCACCCGGCGGCCAAAGGCCAGTGACTACCAACGTTTGGACCAGAAGTCCTTGGACCCAGCTTTCT
TGTACAAAGTGGTTGATATCAAGGCCGCCGACATCACCAGCCTGTACAAGAAAGTGGGGTGGAGCCATCC
CCAGTTCGAGAAGGGCGGAGGATCTGGCGGCGGAAGCGGCGGAGGAAGCTGGTCCCACCCTCAGTTTGAG
AAAGGCACCGAGCTGGGCAGCACCATGGCCAGCTACCCCTACGACGTGCCCGACTACGCCAAGGACAACA
CCGTGCCCCTGAAGCTGATCGCCCTGCTGGCCAACGGCGAGTTCCACTCTGGCGAGCAGCTGGGCGAGAC
ACTGGGCATGAGCAGAGCCGCCATCAACAAGCACATCCAGACCCTGCGGGACTGGGGCGTGGACGTGTTC
ACAGTGCCCGGCAAGGGCTACAGCCTGCCCGAGCCCATCCAGCTGCTGAACGCCAAGCAGATCCTGGGCC
AGCTGGATGGCGGATCTGTGGCCGTGCTGCCCGTGATCGACAGCACCAACCAGTATCTGCTCGACCGGAT
CGGCGAGCTGAAGTCCGGCGACGCCTGTATCGCCGAGTACCAGCAGGCCGGCAGAGGCGGCAGGGGCAGA
AAGTGGTTCAGCCCCTTCGGCGCCAACCTGTACCTGAGCATGTTCTGGAGACTGGAACAGGGCCCAGCCG
CCGCTATTGGCCTGAGCCTGGTCATCGGCATCGTGATGGCCGAGGTGCTGCGGAAGCTGGGCGCCGACAA
AGTGCGCGTGAAGTGGCCCAACGACCTGTATCTGCAGGACCGGAAGCTGGCCGGCATCCTGGTGGAACTG
ACCGGCAAAACAGGCGACGCCGCCCAGATCGTGATCGGCGCTGGCATCAACATGGCCATGCGGCGGGTGG
AAGAGAGCGTGGTCAACCAGGGCTGGATCACCCTGCAGGAAGCCGGCATCAACCTGGACCGGAACACCCT
GGCCGCCATGCTGATCAGAGAGCTGAGAGCCGCCCTGGAACTGTTCGAGCAGGAAGGCCTGGCCCCCTAC
CTGAGCAGATGGGAGAAGCTGGACAACTTCATCAACCGGCCCGTGAAACTGATCATCGGCGACAAAGAGA
TCTTCGGCATCAGCCGGGGCATCGACAAGCAGGGGGCCCTGCTCCTGGAACAGGACGGCATCATCAAGCC
CTGGATGGGCGGCGAGATCAGCCTGCGGAGCGCCGAGAAGTGATGACTCGAGTCTAGAGGGCCCGTTTAA
ACCCGCTGATCAGCCTCGACTGTGCCTTCTAGTTGCCAGCCATCTGTTGTTTGCCCCTCCCCCGTGCCTT
CCTTGACCCTGGAAGGTGCCACTCCCACTGTCCTTTCCTAATAAAATGAGGAAATTGCATCGCATTGTCT
GAGTAGGTGTCATTCTATTCTGGGGGGTGGGGTGGGGCAGGACAGCAAGGGGGAGGATTGGGAAGACAAT
AGCAGGCATGCTGGGGATGCGGTGGGCTCTATGGCTTCTGAGGCGGAAAGAACCAGCTGGGGCTCTAGGG
GGTATCCCC
[124 nt withheld, positions 3650-3773]
C
[91 nt withheld, positions 3775-3865]
AGGGTGATGGTTCACGTACCTAGAAGTTCCTATTCCGAAGTTCCTATTCTCTAGAAAGTATAGGAACTTC
CTTGGCCAAAAAGCCTGAACTCACCGCGACGTCTGTCGAGAAGTTTCTGATCGAAAAGTTCGACAGCGTC
TCCGACCTGATGCAGCTCTCGGAGGGCGAAGAATCTCGTGCTTTCAGCTTCGATGTAGGAGGGCGTGGAT
ATGTCCTGCGGGTAAATAGCTGCGCCGATGGTTTCTACAAAGATCGTTATGTTTATCGGCACTTTGCATC
GGCCGCGCTCCCGATTCCGGAAGTGCTTGACATTGGGGAATTCAGCGAGAGCCTGACCTATTGCATCTCC
CGCCGTGCACAGGGTGTCACGTTGCAAGACCTGCCTGAAACCGAACTGCCCGCTGTTCTGCAGCCGGTCG
CGGAGGCCATGGATGCGATCGCTGCGGCCGATCTTAGCCAGACGAGCGGGTTCGGCCCATTCGGACCGCA
AGGAATCGGTCAATACACTACATGGCGTGATTTCATATGCGCGATTGCTGATCCCCATGTGTATCACTGG
CAAACTGTGATGGACGACACCGTCAGTGCGTCCGTCGCGCAGGCTCTCGATGAGCTGATGCTTTGGGCCG
AGGACTGCCCCGAAGTCCGGCACCTCGTGCACGCGGATTTCGGCTCCAACAATGTCCTGACGGACAATGG
CCGCATAACAGCGGTCATTGACTGGAGCGAGGCGATGTTCGGGGATTCCCAATACGAGGTCGCCAACATC
TTCTTCTGGAGGCCGTGGTTGGCTTGTATGGAGCAGCAGACGCGCTACTTCGAGCGGAGGCATCCGGAGC
TTGCAGGATCGCCGCGGCTCCGGGCGTATATGCTCCGCATTGGTCTTGACCAACTCTATCAGAGCTTGGT
TGACGGCAATTTCGATGATGCAGCTTGGGCGCAGGGTCGATGCGACGCAATCGTCCGATCCGGAGCCGGG
ACTGTCGGGCGTACACAAATCGCCCGCAGAAGCGCGGCCGTCTGGACCGATGGCTGTGTAGAAGTACTCG
CCGATAGTGGAAACCGACGCCCCAGCACTCGTCCGAGGGCAAAGGAATAGCACGTACTACGAGATTTCGA
TTCCACCGCCGCCTTCTATGAAAGGTTGGGCTTCGGAATCGTTTTCCGGGACGCCGGCTGGATGATCCTC
CAGCGCGGGGATCTCATGCTGGAGTTCTTCGCCCACCCCAACTTGTTTATTGCAGCTTATAATGGTTACA
AATAAAGCAATAGCATCACAAATTTCACAAATAAAGCATTTTTTTCACTGCATTCTAGTTGTGGTTTGTC
CAAACTCATCAATGTATCTTATCATGTCTGTATACCGTCGACCTCTAGCTAGAGCTTGGCGTAATCATGG
TCATAGCTGTTTCCTGTGTGAAATTGTTATCCGCTCACAATTCCACACAACATACGAGCCGGAAGCATAA
AGTGTAAAGCCTGGGGTGCCTAATGAGTGAGCTAACTCACATTAATTGCGTTGCGCTCACTGCCCGCTTT
CCAGTCGGGAAACCTGTCGTGCCAGCTGCATTAATGAATCGGCCAACGCGCGGGGAGAGGCGGTTTGCGT
ATTGGGCGCTCTTCCGCTTCCTCGCTCACTGACTCGCTGCGCTCGGTCGTTCGGCTGCGGCGAGCGGTAT
CAGCTCACTCAAAGGCGGTAATACGGTTATCCACAGAATCAGGGGATAACGCAGGAAAGAACATGTGAGC
AAAAGGCCAGCAAAAGGCCAGGAACCGTAAAAAGGCCGCGTTGCTGGCGTTTTTCCATAGGCTCCGCCCC
CCTGACGAGCATCACAAAAATCGACGCTCAAGTCAGAGGTGGCGAAACCCGACAGGACTATAAAGATACC
AGGCGTTTCCCCCTGGAAGCTCCCTCGTGCGCTCTCCTGTTCCGACCCTGCCGCTTACCGGATACCTGTC
CGCCTTTCTCCCTTCGGGAAGCGTGGCGCTTTCTCATAGCTCACGCTGTAGGTATCTCAGTTCGGTGTAG
GTCGTTCGCTCCAAGCTGGGCTGTGTGCACGAACCCCCCGTTCAGCCCGACCGCTGCGCCTTATCCGGTA
ACTATCGTCTTGAGTCCAACCCGGTAAGACACGACTTATCGCCACTGGCAGCAGCCACTGGTAACAGGAT
TAGCAGAGCGAGGTATGTAGGCGGTGCTACAGAGTTCTTGAAGTGGTGGCCTAACTACGGCTACACTAGA
AGAACAGTATTTGGTATCTGCGCTCTGCTGAAGCCAGTTACCTTCGGAAAAAGAGTTGGTAGCTCTTGAT
CCGGCAAACAAACCACCGCTGGTAGCGGTGGTTTTTTTGTTTGCAAGCAGCAGATTACGCGCAGAAAAAA
AGGATCTCAAGAAGATCCTTTGATCTTTTCTACGGGGTCTGACGCTCAGTGGAACGAAAACTCACGTTAA
GGGATTTTGGTCATGAGATTATCAAAAAGGATCTTCACCTAGATCCTTTTAAATTAAAAATGAAGTTTTA
AATCAATCTAAAGTATATATGAGTAAACTTGGTCTGACAGTTACCAATGCTTAATCAGTGAGGCACCTAT
CTCAGCGATCTGTCTATTTCGTTCATCCATAGTTGCCTGACTCCCCGTCGTGTAGATAACTACGATACGG
GAGGGCTTACCATCTGGCCCCAGTGCTGCAATGATACCGCGAGACCCACGCTCACCGGCTCCAGATTTAT
CAGCAATAAACCAGCCAGCCGGAAGGGCCGAGCGCAGAAGTGGTCCTGCAACTTTATCCGCCTCCATCCA
GTCTATTAATTGTTGCCGGGAAGCTAGAGTAAGTAGTTCGCCAGTTAATAGTTTGCGCAACGTTGTTGCC
ATTGCTACAGGCATCGTGGTGTCACGCTCGTCGTTTGGTATGGCTTCATTCAGCTCCGGTTCCCAACGAT
CAAGGCGAGTTACATGATCCCCCATGTTGTGCAAAAAAGCGGTTAGCTCCTTCGGTCCTCCGATCGTTGT
CAGAAGTAAGTTGGCCGCAGTGTTATCACTCATGGTTATGGCAGCACTGCATAATTCTCTTACTGTCATG
CCATCCGTAAGATGCTTTTCTGTGACTGGTGAGTACTCAACCAAGTCATTCTGAGAATAGTGTATGCGGC
GACCGAGTTGCTCTTGCCCGGCGTCAATACGGGATAATACCGCGCCACATAGCAGAACTTTAAAAGTGCT
CATCATTGGAAAACGTTCTTCGGGGCGAAAACTCTCAAGGATCTTACCGCTGTTGAGATCCAGTTCGATG
TAACCCACTCGTGCACCCAACTGATCTTCAGCATCTTTTACTTTCACCAGCGTTTCTGGGTGAGCAAAAA
CAGGAAGGCAAAATGCCGCAAAAAAGGGAATAAGGGCGACACGGAAATGTTGAATACTCATACTCTTCCT
TTTTCAATATTATTGAAGCATTTATCAGGGTTATTGTCTCATGAGCGGATACATATTTGAATGTATTTAG
AAAAATAAACAAATAGGGGTTCCGCGCACATTTCCCCGAAAAGTGCCACCTGACGTCGACGGATCGGGAG
ATCTCCCGATCCCCTATGGTGCACTCTCAGTACAATCTGCTCTGATGCCGCATAGTTAAGCCAGTATCTG
CTCCCTGCTTGTGTGTTGGAGGTCGCTGAGTAGTGCGCGAGCAAAATTTAAGCTACAACAAGGCAAGGCT
TGACCGACAATTGCATGAAGAATCTGCTTAGGGTTAGGCGTTTTGCGCTGCTTCGCGATGTACGGGCCA
Features (pLannotate 1.2.2; 24 found; start..end, strand, type, name):
     13..392     +  enhancer       CMV enhancer: human cytomegalovirus immediate early enhancer
    393..596     +  promoter       CMV promoter: human cytomegalovirus (CMV) immediate early promoter
    598..617     +  promoter       PLtetO-1 promoter (fragment): modified phage lambda PL promoter with tet operator sites (Lutz and Bujard, 1997)
    619..638     +  promoter       PLtetO-1 promoter (fragment): modified phage lambda PL promoter with tet operator sites (Lutz and Bujard, 1997)
    646..679     +  promoter       TRE3GV promoter (fragment): 3rd-generation Tet-responsive promoter that can be activated by binding of Tet-On® 3G, optimized for retroviral and lentiviral vectors
    814..838     +  protein_bind   attB1: mutant version of attB; recombination site for the Gateway® BP reaction BP Clonase™
    844..2154    +  CDS            TGOLN2: TGON2_HUMAN - Also known as TGN46, TGN51. Experimental evidence at protein level: Swiss-Prot protein existence level 1. May be involved in regulating membrane traffic to and from trans-Golgi network. From Homo sapiens (Human).
   2159..2183    -  protein_bind   attB2: mutant version of attB; recombination site for the Gateway® BP reaction BP Clonase™
   2371..3330    +  CDS            birA: BIRA_ECOLI - Also known as bioR, dhbB. Experimental evidence at protein level: Swiss-Prot protein existence level 1. Acts both as a biotin--[acetyl-CoA-carboxylase] ligase and a biotin-operon repressor. In the presence of ATP, BirA activates biotin to form the BirA-biotinyl-5'-adenylate (BirA-bio-5'-AMP or holoBirA) complex. HoloBirA can either transfer the biotinyl moiety to the biotin carboxyl carrier protein (BCCP) subunit of acetyl-CoA carboxylase, or bind to the biotin operator site and inhibit transcription of the operon. From Escherichia coli (strain K12).
   3380..3604    +  polyA_signal   bGH poly(A) signal: bovine growth hormone polyadenylation signal
   3608..3629    +  promoter       SV40 promoter (fragment): SV40 enhancer and early promoter
   3650..3883    +  rep_origin     f1 ori (fragment) (sequence partly withheld): f1 bacteriophage origin of replication; arrow indicates direction of (+) strand synthesis
   3888..3935    +  protein_bind   FRT: FLP-mediated recombination occurs in the 8-bp core sequence TCTAGAAA (Turan and Bode, 2011). FLP recombinase from the Saccharomyces cerevisiae 2μ plasmid
   3943..4965    +  CDS            HygR: aminoglycoside phosphotransferase from E. coli; aph(4)-Ia; confers resistance to hygromycin
   4975..5100    +  CDS            ble (fragment): BLE_KLEPN - Experimental evidence at protein level: Swiss-Prot protein existence level 1. Binding protein with a strong affinity to the bleomycin family of antibiotics. Binds to CL990; an antimitotic-antibiotic compound. From Klebsiella pneumoniae.
   5095..5216    +  polyA_signal   SV40 poly(A) signal: SV40 polyadenylation signal
   5289..5305    -  protein_bind   lac operator: The lac repressor binds to the lac operator to inhibit transcription in E. coli. This inhibition can be relieved by adding lactose or isopropyl-β-D-thiogalactopyranoside (IPTG). lac repressor encoded by lacI
   5313..5343    -  promoter       lac promoter: promoter for the E. coli lac operon
   5358..5379    -  protein_bind   CAP binding site: CAP binding activates transcription in the presence of cAMP. E. coli catabolite activator protein
   5392..5484    -  CDS            lacI (fragment): lac repressor; lacI; The lac repressor binds to the lac operator to inhibit transcription in E. coli. This inhibition can be relieved by adding lactose or isopropyl-β-D-thiogalactopyranoside (IPTG).
   5667..6255    -  rep_origin     ori: high-copy-number ColE1/pMB1/pBR322/pUC origin of replication
   6426..7286    -  CDS            AmpR: β-lactamase; bla; confers resistance to ampicillin, carbenicillin, and related antibiotics
   7287..7391    -  promoter       AmpR promoter: bla
   7450..7502    -  misc_feature   bom (fragment): basis of mobility region from pBR322
