[The description below was written by a language model from this plasmid's Addgene catalogue record and pLannotate feature annotations shown in this document.]
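Description:
MAC_C_TGON2 is a mammalian expression plasmid of about 7.6 kb, built on the MAC-tag-C backbone. It expresses human TGOLN2 (also known as TGN46 or TGN38), a trans-Golgi network protein, with a C-terminal MAC-tag. The open reading frame came from an hORFeome collection clone and was inserted by Gateway cloning, so it sits between attB1 and attB2 sites. In bacteria the plasmid is maintained through a high-copy ColE1/pUC-type origin and selected with ampicillin through the β-lactamase gene.

Expression is driven by the CMV enhancer and promoter. Short tet-operator-like fragments follow the promoter, which suggests tetracycline-regulated expression in host cells that carry the Tet repressor, although the record does not say so explicitly. Downstream of attB2, the feature table annotates an E. coli birA-derived coding sequence, which is the biotin ligase part of the tag, and the transcription unit ends with a bGH polyadenylation signal. The smaller affinity epitopes of the MAC-tag are not annotated in the table. The associated publication title describes the tag as compatible with both AP-MS and BioID, so one construct can serve for affinity purification of stable complexes and for proximity biotinylation of nearby proteins.

An FRT site lies directly upstream of a hygromycin resistance gene that has no annotated promoter of its own and is followed by an SV40 poly(A) signal. This arrangement is typical of FLP-mediated integration into a genomic FRT landing site, where hygromycin selection identifies correctly integrated isogenic stable lines. The construct is intended for mapping the interaction partners and subcellular neighbourhood of TGOLN2.
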