Addgene plasmid #111677: MAC_C_TGON2
Purpose: MAC-tagged gene expression
Depositing lab: Markku Varjosalo. Depositing organization: University of Helsinki, Institute of Biotechnology. Publication: An AP-MS- and BioID-compatible MAC-tag enables comprehensive mapping of protein interactions and subcellular localizations. Liu X, Salokas K, Tamene F, Jiu Y, Weldatsadik RG, Ohman T, Varjosalo M. Nat Commun. 2018 Mar 22;9(1):1188. doi: 10.1038/s41467-018-03523-2. PubMed 29568061.
Backbone
  Vector backbone: MAC-tag-C
  Backbone manufacturer: Markku Varjosalo, Addgene plasmid #108077
  Vector type: Mammalian Expression
Growth in bacteria
  Bacterial resistance: Ampicillin, 100 μg/mL
  Growth temperature: 37°C
  Growth strain: DH5alpha
  Copy number: High Copy
Gene/Insert
  Gene/Insert name: TGON2 (alt name: TGOLN2)
  Species: H. sapiens (human)
  Entrez Gene: TGOLN2 (a.k.a. TGN38, TGN46, TGN48, TGN51, TTGN2, hTGN46, hTGN48, hTGN51)
  Cloning method: Gateway Cloning
Terms and licenses: Academic/Nonprofit Terms; Industry Terms: Not Available to Industry
Depositor comments: CCSB-DFCI hORFeome collection(11037_A04)
How to cite: MAC_C_TGON2 was a gift from Markku Varjosalo (Addgene plasmid # 111677 ; http://n2t.net/addgene:111677 ; RRID:Addgene_111677)
